Addgene plasmid #115198: pLEX307_PDHA2S291A/S293A
Purpose: Lentiviral transduction and expression of PDHA2S291A/S293A into any mammalian cell
Depositing lab: Mohan Babu. Depositing organization: University of Regina. Publication: Rewiring of the Human Mitochondrial Interactome during Neuronal Reprogramming Reveals Regulators of the Respirasome and Neurogenesis. Moutaoufik MT, Malty R, Amin S, Zhang Q, Phanse S, Gagarinova A, Zilocchi M, Hoell L, Minic Z, Gagarinova M, Aoki H, Stockwell J, Jessulat M, Goebels F, Broderick K, Scott NE, Vlasblom J, Musso G, Prasad B, Lamantea E, Garavaglia B, Rajput A, Murayama K, Okazaki Y, Foster LJ, Bader GD, Cayabyab FS, Babu M. iScience. 2019 Sep 4;19:1114-1132. doi: 10.1016/j.isci.2019.08.057. PubMed 31536960.
Backbone
  Vector backbone: pLEX-307
  Backbone manufacturer: David Root, Addgene plasmid # 41392
  Backbone size w/o insert (bp): 8270
  Vector type: Lentiviral
  Selectable markers: Puromycin
Growth in bacteria
  Bacterial resistance: Ampicillin, 100 μg/mL
  Growth temperature: 30°C
  Growth strain: NEB Stable
  Copy number: High Copy
Gene/Insert
  Gene/Insert name: PDHA2S291A/S293A
  Species: H. sapiens (human)
  Insert size (bp): 1167
  Mutation: p.S291A/S293A
  Entrez Gene: PDHA2 (a.k.a. PDHAL, MGC149517, MGC149518)
  Promoter: EF1alpha
  Cloning method: Restriction Enzyme; 5′ cloning site NheI (not destroyed); 3′ cloning site SpeI (not destroyed)
  Sequencing primers: 5′ EF1alpha_F; 3′ WPRE_R
Terms and licenses: Academic/Nonprofit Terms; Industry Terms: Not Available to Industry
How to cite: pLEX307_PDHA2S291A/S293A was a gift from Mohan Babu (Addgene plasmid # 115198 ; http://n2t.net/addgene:115198 ; RRID:Addgene_115198)
