[The description below was written by a language model from this plasmid's Addgene catalogue record and pLannotate feature annotations shown in this document.]
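Description:
pLEX307_PDHA2S291A/S293A is a third-generation-style, self-inactivating HIV-1 lentiviral expression plasmid built on the pLEX-307 backbone, designed to deliver a mutant human PDHA2 cDNA into mammalian cells. The full sequenced record is about 9.4 kb. In bacteria it is maintained through a high-copy ColE1/pUC-type origin and selected with ampicillin via β-lactamase. An f1 origin and remnants of a lac/T3/T7 cloning region are also annotated in the backbone.

The viral genome is transcribed from an RSV promoter fused to a truncated 5' LTR. This is followed by the Ψ packaging signal with a partial gag sequence, the Rev response element for Rev-dependent nuclear export, and a central polypurine tract that aids nuclear import of the reverse-transcribed genome. Within the transfer region, an SV40 early promoter drives puromycin N-acetyltransferase, allowing selection of transduced cells. Downstream of this, the strong constitutive EF-1α promoter drives the roughly 1.2 kb PDHA2 open reading frame, cloned between NheI and SpeI sites. A WPRE after the insert enhances transcript stability and expression. The ΔU3 3' LTR inactivates the viral promoter after integration, and an SV40 polyadenylation signal lies beyond it.

PDHA2 encodes an E1 alpha subunit of the pyruvate dehydrogenase complex, which converts pyruvate to acetyl-CoA and so links glycolysis to the tricarboxylic acid cycle. The insert carries serine-to-alanine substitutions at residues 291 and 293, and no epitope tag is annotated or recorded. The stated use is lentiviral transduction and stable expression of this mutant in mammalian cells. The associated publication concerns the human mitochondrial interactome during neuronal reprogramming.
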