Features (pLannotate 1.2.2; 30 found; start..end, strand, type, name):
     23..89      +  CDS            small t antigen (fragment): SV40 (simian virus 40) small t antigen
     96..1274    +  promoter       EF-1α promoter: strong constitutive promoter for human elongation factor EF-1α
   1282..2445    +  CDS            PDHA2: ODPAT_HUMAN - Also known as PDHAL. Experimental evidence at protein level: Swiss-Prot protein existence level 1. The pyruvate dehydrogenase complex catalyzes the overall conversion of pyruvate to acetyl-CoA and CO(2), and thereby links the glycolytic pathway to the tricarboxylic cycle. From Homo sapiens (Human).
   2470..3058    +  misc_feature   WPRE: woodchuck hepatitis virus posttranscriptional regulatory element
   3109..3128    +  misc_feature   cPPT/CTS (fragment): central polypurine tract and central termination sequence of HIV-1
   3130..3363    +  LTR            3' LTR (ΔU3): self-inactivating 3' long terminal repeat (LTR) from HIV-1
   3441..3562    +  polyA_signal   SV40 poly(A) signal: SV40 polyadenylation signal
   3602..3737    +  rep_origin     SV40 ori: SV40 origin of replication
   3758..3776    -  promoter       T7 promoter: promoter for bacteriophage T7 RNA polymerase
   3784..3939    +  CDS            lacZα (fragment): LacZα fragment of β-galactosidase; lacZ fragment
   3944..4372    +  rep_origin     f1 ori (sequence partly withheld): f1 bacteriophage origin of replication; arrow indicates direction of (+) strand synthesis
   4425..4529    +  promoter       AmpR promoter: bla
   4530..5390    +  CDS            AmpR: β-lactamase; bla; confers resistance to ampicillin, carbenicillin, and related antibiotics
   5561..6149    +  rep_origin     ori: high-copy-number ColE1/pMB1/pBR322/pUC origin of replication
   6332..6424    +  CDS            lacI (fragment): lac repressor; lacI; The lac repressor binds to the lac operator to inhibit transcription in E. coli. This inhibition can be relieved by adding lactose or isopropyl-β-D-thiogalactopyranoside (IPTG).
   6437..6458    +  protein_bind   CAP binding site: CAP binding activates transcription in the presence of cAMP. E. coli catabolite activator protein
   6473..6503    +  promoter       lac promoter: promoter for the E. coli lac operon
   6511..6527    +  protein_bind   lac operator: The lac repressor binds to the lac operator to inhibit transcription in E. coli. This inhibition can be relieved by adding lactose or isopropyl-β-D-thiogalactopyranoside (IPTG). lac repressor encoded by lacI
   6572..6590    +  promoter       T3 promoter: promoter for bacteriophage T3 RNA polymerase
   6618..6844    +  promoter       RSV promoter: Rous sarcoma virus enhancer/promoter
   6845..7025    +  LTR            5' LTR (truncated): truncated 5' long terminal repeat (LTR) from HIV-1
   7072..7197    +  misc_feature   HIV-1 Ψ: packaging signal of human immunodeficiency virus type 1
   7181..7544    +  CDS            HIV-1 gag (fragment): gag protein from human immunodeficiency virus 1; gag
   7690..7923    +  misc_feature   RRE: The Rev response element (RRE) of HIV-1 allows for Rev-dependent mRNA export from the nucleus to the cytoplasm.
   8300..8326    +  CDS            Rev (fragment): human immunodeficiency virus 1 (HIV-1) Rev protein; rev; enhances nuclear export of unspliced and incompletely spliced viral mRNAs
   8333..8356    +  promoter       SV40 promoter (fragment): SV40 early promoter
   8357..8428    +  promoter       SV40 promoter (fragment): SV40 enhancer and early promoter
   8452..8587    +  rep_origin     SV40 ori: SV40 origin of replication
   8633..9229    +  CDS            PuroR (fragment): puromycin N-acetyltransferase; pac from Streptomyces; confers resistance to puromycin
   9278..9395    +  misc_feature   cPPT/CTS: central polypurine tract and central termination sequence of HIV-1
>Addgene plasmid #115198 | pLEX307_PDHA2S291A/S293A | addgene full sequence | sequence record 225477 | Addgene NGS Result
CTCGAGGCCTGCAGGTGCAAAGATGGATAAAGTTTTAAACAGAGAGGAATCTTTGCAGCTAATGGACCTT
CTAGGTCTTGAAAGGAGTGGGAATTGGCTCCGGTGCCCGTCAGTGGGCAGAGCGCACATCGCCCACAGTC
CCCGAGAAGTTGGGGGGAGGGGTCGGCAATTGAACCGGTGCCTAGAGAAGGTGGCGCGGGGTAAACTGGG
AAAGTGATGTCGTGTACTGGCTCCGCCTTTTTCCCGAGGGTGGGGGAGAACCGTATATAAGTGCAGTAGT
CGCCGTGAACGTTCTTTTTCGCAACGGGTTTGCCGCCAGAACACAGGTAAGTGCCGTGTGTGGTTCCCGC
GGGCCTGGCCTCTTTACGGGTTATGGCCCTTGCGTGCCTTGAATTACTTCCACCTGGCTGCAGTACGTGA
TTCTTGATCCCGAGCTTCGGGTTGGAAGTGGGTGGGAGAGTTCGAGGCCTTGCGCTTAAGGAGCCCCTTC
GCCTCGTGCTTGAGTTGAGGCCTGGCCTGGGCGCTGGGGCCGCCGCGTGCGAATCTGGTGGCACCTTCGC
GCCTGTCTCGCTGCTTTCGATAAGTCTCTAGCCATTTAAAATTTTTGATGACCTGCTGCGACGCTTTTTT
TCTGGCAAGATAGTCTTGTAAATGCGGGCCAAGATCTGCACACTGGTATTTCGGTTTTTGGGGCCGCGGG
CGGCGACGGGGCCCGTGCGTCCCAGCGCACATGTTCGGCGAGGCGGGGCCTGCGAGCGCGGCCACCGAGA
ATCGGACGGGGGTAGTCTCAAGCTGGCCGGCCTGCTCTGGTGCCTGGCCTCGCGCCGCCGTGTATCGCCC
CGCCCTGGGCGGCAAGGCTGGCCCGGTCGGCACCAGTTGCGTGAGCGGAAAGATGGCCGCTTCCCGGCCC
TGCTGCAGGGAGCTCAAAATGGAGGACGCGGCGCTCGGGAGAGCGGGCGGGTGAGTCACCCACACAAAGG
AAAAGGGCCTTTCCGTCCTCAGCCGTCGCTTCATGTGACTCCACGGAGTACCGGGCGCCGTCCAGGCACC
TCGATTAGTTCTCGAGCTTTTGGAGTACGTCGTCTTTAGGTTGGGGGGAGGGGTTTTATGCGATGGAGTT
TCCCCACACTGAGTGGGTGGAGACTGAAGTTAGGCCAGCTTGGCACTTGATGTAATTCTCCTTGGAATTT
GCCCTTTTTGAGTTTGGATCTTGGTTCATTCTCAAGCCTCAGACAGTGGTTCAAAGTTTTTTTCTTCCAT
TTCAGGTGTCGTGAGGCTAGCATGCTGGCCGCCTTCATCTCCCGCGTGTTGAGGCGAGTTGCCCAGAAAT
CAGCTCGCAGAGTGCTGGTGGCATCCCGTAACTCCTCAAATGACGCTACATTTGAAATTAAGAAATGTGA
TCTTTATCTGTTGGAAGAGGGTCCCCCTGTCACTACAGTGCTCACTAGGGCGGAGGGGCTTAAATACTAC
AGGATGATGCTGACTGTTCGCCGCATGGAATTGAAGGCAGATCAGCTGTACAAACAGAAATTCATTCGCG
GTTTCTGTCACCTGTGCGATGGTCAGGAAGCTTGTTGCGTGGGCCTTGAGGCCGGCATAAACCCCTCGGA
TCACGTCATTACATCCTATAGGGCTCATGGTGTGTGCTATACTCGGGGACTTTCTGTCCGATCCATTCTC
GCAGAGCTGACGGGAAGAAGAGGAGGTTGTGCTAAAGGAAAAGGAGGATCGATGCATATGTATACCAAGA
ACTTCTATGGGGGCAATGGCATCGTCGGTGCACAGGGCCCCCTGGGCGCTGGCATTGCTCTGGCCTGTAA
ATATAAAGGAAACGATGAGATCTGTTTGACTTTATATGGGGATGGCGCTGCGAATCAGGGGCAGATAGCC
GAAGCTTTCAATATGGCAGCTTTATGGAAATTACCTTGTGTTTTCATCTGTGAGAATAACCTATATGGAA
TGGGAACATCTACTGAGAGAGCAGCAGCCAGCCCTGATTACTACAAGAGGGGCAATTTTATCCCTGGGCT
AAAGGTCGATGGAATGGATGTTCTGTGTGTTCGTGAGGCAACAAAATTTGCAGCTAACTACTGTAGATCT
GGAAAGGGGCCCATACTGATGGAGCTGCAAACCTACCGTTATCATGGACACGCCATGGCCGATCCTGGAG
TCAGTTATCGTACACGAGAAGAAATTCAGGAAGTAAGAAGTAAGAGGGATCCTATAATAATTCTCCAAGA
TAGAATGGTAAACAGCAAGCTCGCCACTGTGGAAGAATTAAAGGAAATTGGGGCTGAGGTGAGGAAAGAA
ATTGATGATGCTGCCCAGTTTGCTACCACTGATCCTGAGCCACATTTGGAAGAATTAGGCCATCACATCT
ACAGCAGTGATTCATCTTTTGAAGTTCGTGGTGCAAATCCATGGATCAAGTTTAAGTCCGTCAGTTAAAC
TAGTACGCGTTAAGTCGACAATCAACCTCTGGATTACAAAATTTGTGAAAGATTGACTGGTATTCTTAAC
TATGTTGCTCCTTTTACGCTATGTGGATACGCTGCTTTAATGCCTTTGTATCATGCTATTGCTTCCCGTA
TGGCTTTCATTTTCTCCTCCTTGTATAAATCCTGGTTGCTGTCTCTTTATGAGGAGTTGTGGCCCGTTGT
CAGGCAACGTGGCGTGGTGTGCACTGTGTTTGCTGACGCAACCCCCACTGGTTGGGGCATTGCCACCACC
TGTCAGCTCCTTTCCGGGACTTTCGCTTTCCCCCTCCCTATTGCCACGGCGGAACTCATCGCCGCCTGCC
TTGCCCGCTGCTGGACAGGGGCTCGGCTGTTGGGCACTGACAATTCCGTGGTGTTGTCGGGGAAATCATC
GTCCTTTCCTTGGCTGCTCGCCTGTGTTGCCACCTGGATTCTGCGCGGGACGTCCTTCTGCTACGTCCCT
TCGGCCCTCAATCCAGCGGACCTTCCTTCCCGCGGCCTGCTGCCGGCTCTGCGGCCTCTTCCGCGTCTTC
GCCTTCGCCCTCAGACGAGTCGGATCTCCCTTTGGGCCGCCTCCCCGCGTCGACTTTAAGACCAATGACT
TACAAGGCAGCTGTAGATCTTAGCCACTTTTTAAAAGAAAAGGGGGGACTGGAAGGGCTAATTCACTCCC
AACGAAGACAAGATCTGCTTTTTGCTTGTACTGGGTCTCTCTGGTTAGACCAGATCTGAGCCTGGGAGCT
CTCTGGCTAACTAGGGAACCCACTGCTTAAGCCTCAATAAAGCTTGCCTTGAGTGCTTCAAGTAGTGTGT
GCCCGTCTGTTGTGTGACTCTGGTAACTAGAGATCCCTCAGACCCTTTTAGTCAGTGTGGAAAATCTCTA
GCAGTACGTATAGTAGTTCATGTCATCTTATTATTCAGTATTTATAACTTGCAAAGAAATGAATATCAGA
GAGTGAGAGGAACTTGTTTATTGCAGCTTATAATGGTTACAAATAAAGCAATAGCATCACAAATTTCACA
AATAAAGCATTTTTTTCACTGCATTCTAGTTGTGGTTTGTCCAAACTCATCAATGTATCTTATCATGTCT
GGCTCTAGCTATCCCGCCCCTAACTCCGCCCATCCCGCCCCTAACTCCGCCCAGTTCCGCCCATTCTCCG
CCCCATGGCTGACTAATTTTTTTTATTTATGCAGAGGCCGAGGCCGCCTCGGCCTCTGAGCTATTCCAGA
AGTAGTGAGGAGGCTTTTTTGGAGGCCTAGGGACGTACCCAATTCGCCCTATAGTGAGTCGTATTACGCG
CGCTCACTGGCCGTCGTTTTACAACGTCGTGACTGGGAAAACCCTGGCGTTACCCAACTTAATCGCCTTG
CAGCACATCCCCCTTTCGCCAGCTGGCGTAATAGCGAAGAGGCCCGCACCGATCGCCCTTCCCAACAGTT
GCGCAGCCTGAATGGCGAATGGG
[124 nt withheld, positions 3944-4067]
C
[91 nt withheld, positions 4069-4159]
A
[49 nt withheld, positions 4161-4209]
CCTTTGACGTTGGAGTCCACGTTCTTT
[37 nt withheld, positions 4237-4273]
ACCCTATCTCGGTCTATTCTTTTGATTTATAAGGGATTTTGCCGATTTCGGCCTATTGGTTAAAAAATGA
GCTGATTTAACAAAAATTTAACGCGAATTTTAACAAAATATTAACGCTTACAATTTAGGTGGCACTTTTC
GGGGAAATGTGCGCGGAACCCCTATTTGTTTATTTTTCTAAATACATTCAAATATGTATCCGCTCATGAG
ACAATAACCCTGATAAATGCTTCAATAATATTGAAAAAGGAAGAGTATGAGTATTCAACATTTCCGTGTC
GCCCTTATTCCCTTTTTTGCGGCATTTTGCCTTCCTGTTTTTGCTCACCCAGAAACGCTGGTGAAAGTAA
AAGATGCTGAAGATCAGTTGGGTGCACGAGTGGGTTACATCGAACTGGATCTCAACAGCGGTAAGATCCT
TGAGAGTTTTCGCCCCGAAGAACGTTTTCCAATGATGAGCACTTTTAAAGTTCTGCTATGTGGCGCGGTA
TTATCCCGTATTGACGCCGGGCAAGAGCAACTCGGTCGCCGCATACACTATTCTCAGAATGACTTGGTTG
AGTACTCACCAGTCACAGAAAAGCATCTTACGGATGGCATGACAGTAAGAGAATTATGCAGTGCTGCCAT
AACCATGAGTGATAACACTGCGGCCAACTTACTTCTGACAACGATCGGAGGACCGAAGGAGCTAACCGCT
TTTTTGCACAACATGGGGGATCATGTAACTCGCCTTGATCGTTGGGAACCGGAGCTGAATGAAGCCATAC
CAAACGACGAGCGTGACACCACGATGCCTGTAGCAATGGCAACAACGTTGCGCAAACTATTAACTGGCGA
ACTACTTACTCTAGCTTCCCGGCAACAATTAATAGACTGGATGGAGGCGGATAAAGTTGCAGGACCACTT
CTGCGCTCGGCCCTTCCGGCTGGCTGGTTTATTGCTGATAAATCTGGAGCCGGTGAGCGTGGGTCTCGCG
GTATCATTGCAGCACTGGGGCCAGATGGTAAGCCCTCCCGTATCGTAGTTATCTACACGACGGGGAGTCA
GGCAACTATGGATGAACGAAATAGACAGATCGCTGAGATAGGTGCCTCACTGATTAAGCATTGGTAACTG
TCAGACCAAGTTTACTCATATATACTTTAGATTGATTTAAAACTTCATTTTTAATTTAAAAGGATCTAGG
TGAAGATCCTTTTTGATAATCTCATGACCAAAATCCCTTAACGTGAGTTTTCGTTCCACTGAGCGTCAGA
CCCCGTAGAAAAGATCAAAGGATCTTCTTGAGATCCTTTTTTTCTGCGCGTAATCTGCTGCTTGCAAACA
AAAAAACCACCGCTACCAGCGGTGGTTTGTTTGCCGGATCAAGAGCTACCAACTCTTTTTCCGAAGGTAA
CTGGCTTCAGCAGAGCGCAGATACCAAATACTGTTCTTCTAGTGTAGCCGTAGTTAGGCCACCACTTCAA
GAACTCTGTAGCACCGCCTACATACCTCGCTCTGCTAATCCTGTTACCAGTGGCTGCTGCCAGTGGCGAT
AAGTCGTGTCTTACCGGGTTGGACTCAAGACGATAGTTACCGGATAAGGCGCAGCGGTCGGGCTGAACGG
GGGGTTCGTGCACACAGCCCAGCTTGGAGCGAACGACCTACACCGAACTGAGATACCTACAGCGTGAGCT
ATGAGAAAGCGCCACGCTTCCCGAAGGGAGAAAGGCGGACAGGTATCCGGTAAGCGGCAGGGTCGGAACA
GGAGAGCGCACGAGGGAGCTTCCAGGGGGAAACGCCTGGTATCTTTATAGTCCTGTCGGGTTTCGCCACC
TCTGACTTGAGCGTCGATTTTTGTGATGCTCGTCAGGGGGGCGGAGCCTATGGAAAAACGCCAGCAACGC
GGCCTTTTTACGGTTCCTGGCCTTTTGCTGGCCTTTTGCTCACATGTTCTTTCCTGCGTTATCCCCTGAT
TCTGTGGATAACCGTATTACCGCCTTTGAGTGAGCTGATACCGCTCGCCGCAGCCGAACGACCGAGCGCA
GCGAGTCAGTGAGCGAGGAAGCGGAAGAGCGCCCAATACGCAAACCGCCTCTCCCCGCGCGTTGGCCGAT
TCATTAATGCAGCTGGCACGACAGGTTTCCCGACTGGAAAGCGGGCAGTGAGCGCAACGCAATTAATGTG
AGTTAGCTCACTCATTAGGCACCCCAGGCTTTACACTTTATGCTTCCGGCTCGTATGTTGTGTGGAATTG
TGAGCGGATAACAATTTCACACAGGAAACAGCTATGACCATGATTACGCCAAGCGCGCAATTAACCCTCA
CTAAAGGGAACAAAAGCTGGAGCTGCAAGCTTAATGTAGTCTTATGCAATACTCTTGTAGTCTTGCAACA
TGGTAACGATGAGTTAGCAACATGCCTTACAAGGAGAGAAAAAGCACCGTGCATGCCGATTGGTGGAAGT
AAGGTGGTACGATCGTGCCTTATTAGGAAGGCAACAGACGGGTCTGACATGGATTGGACGAACCACTGAA
TTGCCGCATTGCAGAGATATTGTATTTAAGTGCCTAGCTCGATACATAAACGGGTCTCTCTGGTTAGACC
AGATCTGAGCCTGGGAGCTCTCTGGCTAACTAGGGAACCCACTGCTTAAGCCTCAATAAAGCTTGCCTTG
AGTGCTTCAAGTAGTGTGTGCCCGTCTGTTGTGTGACTCTGGTAACTAGAGATCCCTCAGACCCTTTTAG
TCAGTGTGGAAAATCTCTAGCAGTGGCGCCCGAACAGGGACTTGAAAGCGAAAGGGAAACCAGAGGAGCT
CTCTCGACGCAGGACTCGGCTTGCTGAAGCGCGCACGGCAAGAGGCGAGGGGCGGCGACTGGTGAGTACG
CCAAAAATTTTGACTAGCGGAGGCTAGAAGGAGAGAGATGGGTGCGAGAGCGTCAGTATTAAGCGGGGGA
GAATTAGATCGCGATGGGAAAAAATTCGGTTAAGGCCAGGGGGAAAGAAAAAATATAAATTAAAACATAT
AGTATGGGCAAGCAGGGAGCTAGAACGATTCGCAGTTAATCCTGGCCTGTTAGAAACATCAGAAGGCTGT
AGACAAATACTGGGACAGCTACAACCATCCCTTCAGACAGGATCAGAAGAACTTAGATCATTATATAATA
CAGTAGCAACCCTCTATTGTGTGCATCAAAGGATAGAGATAAAAGACACCAAGGAAGCTTTAGACAAGAT
AGAGGAAGAGCAAAACAAAAGTAAGACCACCGCACAGCAAGCGGCCGCTGATCTTCAGACCTGGAGGAGG
AGATATGAGGGACAATTGGAGAAGTGAATTATATAAATATAAAGTAGTAAAAATTGAACCATTAGGAGTA
GCACCCACCAAGGCAAAGAGAAGAGTGGTGCAGAGAGAAAAAAGAGCAGTGGGAATAGGAGCTTTGTTCC
TTGGGTTCTTGGGAGCAGCAGGAAGCACTATGGGCGCAGCGTCAATGACGCTGACGGTACAGGCCAGACA
ATTATTGTCTGGTATAGTGCAGCAGCAGAACAATTTGCTGAGGGCTATTGAGGCGCAACAGCATCTGTTG
CAACTCACAGTCTGGGGCATCAAGCAGCTCCAGGCAAGAATCCTGGCTGTGGAAAGATACCTAAAGGATC
AACAGCTCCTGGGGATTTGGGGTTGCTCTGGAAAACTCATTTGCACCACTGCTGTGCCTTGGAATGCTAG
TTGGAGTAATAAATCTCTGGAACAGATTTGGAATCACACGACCTGGATGGAGTGGGACAGAGAAATTAAC
AATTACACAAGCTTAATACACTCCTTAATTGAAGAATCGCAAAACCAGCAAGAAAAGAATGAACAAGAAT
TATTGGAATTAGATAAATGGGCAAGTTTGTGGAATTGGTTTAACATAACAAATTGGCTGTGGTATATAAA
ATTATTCATAATGATAGTAGGAGGCTTGGTAGGTTTAAGAATAGTTTTTGCTGTACTTTCTATAGTGAAT
AGAGTTAGGCAGGGATATTCACCATTATCGTTTCAGACCCACCTCCCAACCCCGAGGGGACCCATGCATT
GCATCTCAATTAGTCAGCAACCAGGTGTGGAAAGTCCCCAGGCTCCCCAGCAGGCAGAAGTATGCAAAGC
ATGCGTCTCAATTAGTCAGCAACCATAGTCCCGCCCCTAACTCCGCCCATCCCGCCCCTAACTCCGCCCA
GTTCCGCCCATTCTCCGCCCCATGGCTGACTAATTTTTTTTATTTATGCAGAGGCCGAGGCCGCCTCGGC
CTCTGAGCTATTCCAGAAGTAGTGAGGAGGCTTTTTTGGAGGCCTAGGCTTTTGCAAAAAGCTTTCTAGA
GGTACCACCGGAGCTTACCATGACCGAGTACAAGCCCACGGTGCGCCTCGCCACCCGCGACGACGTCCCC
AGGGCCGTACGCACCCTCGCCGCCGCGTTCGCCGACTACCCCGCCACGCGCCACACCGTCGATCCGGACC
GCCACATCGAGCGGGTCACCGAGCTGCAAGAACTCTTCCTCACGCGCGTCGGGCTCGACATCGGCAAGGT
GTGGGTCGCGGACGACGGCGCCGCCGTGGCGGTCTGGACCACGCCGGAGAGCGTCGAAGCGGGGGCGGTG
TTCGCCGAGATCGGCCCGCGCATGGCCGAGTTGAGCGGTTCCCGGCTGGCCGCGCAGCAACAGATGGAAG
GCCTCCTGGCGCCGCACCGGCCCAAGGAGCCCGCGTGGTTCCTGGCCACCGTCGGCGTCTCGCCCGACCA
CCAGGGCAAGGGTCTGGGCAGCGCCGTCGTGCTCCCCGGAGTGGAGGCGGCCGAGCGCGCCGGGGTGCCC
GCCTTCCTGGAGACCTCCGCGCCCCGCAACCTCCCCTTCTACGAGCGGCTCGGCTTCACCGTCACCGCCG
ACGTCGAGGTGCCCGAAGGACCGCGCACCTGGTGCATGACCCGCAAGCCCGGTGCCAGTTAACGAATTCT
AGATCTTGAGACAAATGGCAGTATTCATCCACAATTTTAAAAGAAAAGGGGGGATTGGGGGGTACAGTGC
AGGGGAAAGAATAGTAGACATAATAGCAACAGACATACAAACTAAAGAATTACAAAAACAAATTACAAAA
ATTCAAAATTTTCGGGTTTATTACAGGGACAGCAGAGATCCACTTTGGCGCCGG
